Addgene plasmid #241154: P2A-EGFP-pA-ORF-2 without ATG
Purpose: Middle entry vector for mini-Golden subcloning platform; eGFP
Depositing lab: Junsu Kang. Depositing organization: University of Wisconsin, Madison. Publication: Advancing knock-in approaches for robust genome editing in zebrafish. Rodriguez-Parks A, Beezley EG, Manna S, Silaban I, Almutawa SI, Cao S, Ahmed H, Guyer M, Baker S, Richards MP, Kang J. Biol Open. 2026 Feb 2:bio.062472. doi: 10.1242/bio.062472. PubMed 41630603.
Backbone
  Vector backbone: pU6a:sgRNA#6
  Vector type: Mini-Golden
Growth in bacteria
  Bacterial resistance: Spectinomycin, 50 μg/mL
  Growth temperature: 37°C
  Growth strain: DH5alpha
  Copy number: Unknown
Gene/Insert
  Gene/Insert name: eGFP
  Species: Synthetic
  Mutation: TCGC linker
  Cloning method: Restriction Enzyme; 5′ cloning site Unknown (unknown if destroyed); 3′ cloning site Unknown (unknown if destroyed)
Terms and licenses: Academic/Nonprofit Terms; Industry Terms: Not Available to Industry
How to cite: P2A-EGFP-pA-ORF-2 without ATG was a gift from Junsu Kang (Addgene plasmid # 241154 ; http://n2t.net/addgene:241154 ; RRID:Addgene_241154)
