[The description below was written by a language model from this plasmid's Addgene catalogue record and pLannotate feature annotations shown in this document.]
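Description:
P2A-EGFP-pA-ORF-2 without ATG is a small (about 3.5 kb) bacterial cloning plasmid that serves as a middle entry vector in the mini-Golden modular subcloning platform, built on the pU6a:sgRNA#6 backbone. It is propagated in E. coli through a high-copy ColE1/pUC-type origin and selected with spectinomycin via the aadA (SmR) aminoglycoside adenylyltransferase gene. Short remnants of a class 1 integron Pc promoter and a gentamicin resistance gene lie just upstream of it. Fragments of lacZα and lacI, together with rrnB T1 and T2 terminators, are also annotated. These appear to be backbone leftovers and insulating terminators rather than functional payload.

The payload is a promoterless reporter module. As the name indicates, a P2A self-cleaving peptide sequence precedes EGFP and a polyadenylation signal follows it, although the automated annotation detects only the EGFP coding sequence and an SV40 poly(A) signal and does not call the P2A element. The SV40 signal is listed on the minus strand, which probably reflects its bidirectional nature, but the record does not clarify this. "ORF-2" and "without ATG" suggest that the cassette is set in a particular reading frame and lacks its own start codon, so that EGFP would be translated only when fused in frame to an upstream coding sequence and then released by ribosomal skipping at P2A. The record also lists a TCGC linker, whose role it does not explain. The cloning sites are not given.

The associated publication concerns knock-in genome editing in zebrafish. This fits use of the module, assembled with other entry parts, in donor constructs that tag endogenous genes with a co-expressed EGFP reporter.
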