Features (pLannotate 1.2.2; 11 found; start..end, strand, type, name):
     41..84      +  terminator     rrnB T1 terminator: Escherichia coli rrnB; transcription terminator T1 from the E. coli rrnB gene
    131..167     -  CDS            lacZα (fragment): LacZα fragment of β-galactosidase; lacZ fragment
    252..968     +  CDS            EGFP: the original enhanced GFP (Yang et al., 1996) mammalian codon-optimized
    976..993     -  promoter       T7 promoter (fragment): promoter for bacteriophage T7 RNA polymerase
    998..1132    -  polyA_signal   SV40 poly(A) signal: SV40 polyadenylation signal
   1307..1330    +  promoter       Pc promoter (fragment): intI1 (promoter lies within the coding sequence); class 1 integron promoter
   1506..1562    +  CDS            GmR (fragment): gentamycin acetyltransferase; aacC1; confers resistance to gentamycin
   1569..2360    +  CDS            SmR: aminoglycoside adenylyltransferase (Murphy, 1985); aadA; confers resistance to spectinomycin and streptomycin
   2453..3041    +  rep_origin     ori: high-copy-number ColE1/pMB1/pBR322/pUC origin of replication
   3224..3316    +  CDS            lacI (fragment): lac repressor; lacI; The lac repressor binds to the lac operator to inhibit transcription in E. coli. This inhibition can be relieved by adding lactose or isopropyl-β-D-thiogalactopyranoside (IPTG).
   3371..3398    -  terminator     rrnB T2 terminator: transcription terminator T2 from the E. coli rrnB gene
>Addgene plasmid #241154 | P2A-EGFP-pA-ORF-2 without ATG | addgene full sequence | sequence record 482173 | Addgene NGS Result
ATTTGTCCTACTCAGGAGAGCGTTCACCGACAAACAACAGATAAAACGAAAGGCCCAGTCTTCCGACTGA
GCCTTTCGTTTTATTTGATGCCTGGCAGTTCCCTACTCTCGCGTTAACGCTAGCATGGATGTTTTCCCAG
TCACGACGTTGTAAAACGACGGCCAGTCTTAAGCTCGGGCCCGGTCTCTTCGCCGCTACAAACTTCTCTC
TGCTGAAACAAGCTGGCGACGTGGAGGAGAACCCTGGACCTGTGAGCAAGGGCGAGGAGCTGTTCACCGG
GGTGGTGCCCATCCTGGTCGAGCTGGACGGCGACGTAAACGGCCACAAGTTCAGCGTGTCCGGCGAGGGC
GAGGGCGATGCCACCTACGGCAAGCTGACCCTGAAGTTCATCTGCACCACCGGCAAGCTGCCCGTGCCCT
GGCCCACCCTCGTGACCACCCTGACCTACGGCGTGCAGTGCTTCAGCCGCTACCCCGACCACATGAAGCA
GCACGACTTCTTCAAGTCCGCCATGCCCGAAGGCTACGTCCAGGAGCGCACCATCTTCTTCAAGGACGAC
GGCAACTACAAGACCCGCGCCGAGGTGAAGTTCGAGGGCGACACCCTGGTGAACCGCATCGAGCTGAAGG
GCATCGACTTCAAGGAGGACGGCAACATCCTGGGGCACAAGCTGGAGTACAACTACAACAGCCACAACGT
CTATATCATGGCCGACAAGCAGAAGAACGGCATCAAGGTGAACTTCAAGATCCGCCACAACATCGAGGAC
GGCAGCGCGCAGCTCGCCGACCACTACCAGCAGAACACCCCCATCGGCGACGGCCCCGTGCTGCTGCCCG
ACAACCACTACCTGAGCACCCAGTCCGCCCTGAGCAAAGACCCCAACGAGAAGCGCGATCACATGGTCCT
GCTGGAGTTCGTGACCGCCGCCGGGATCACTCTCGGCATGGACGAGCTGTACAAGTAAGCTAGAACTATA
GTGAGTCGTATTACGTAGATCCAGACATGATAAGATACATTGATGAGTTTGGACAAACCACAACTAGAAT
GCAGTGAAAAAAATGCTTTATTTGTGAAATTTGTGATGCTATTGCTTTATTTGTAACCATTATAAGCTGC
AATAAACAAGTTAACAACAACAATTGCATTCATTTTATGTTTCAGGTTCAGGGGGAGGTGTGGGAGGTTT
TTTAATTCCTCAAGAGACCTCTAGACCAGCCAGGACAGAAATGCCTCGACTTCGCTGCTACCCAAGGTTG
CCGGGTGACGCACACCGTGGAAACGGATGAAGGCACGAACCCAGTGGACATAAGCCTGTTCGGTTCGTAA
GCTGTAATGCAAGTAGCGTATGCGCTCACGCAACTGGTCCAGAACCTTGACCGAACGCAGCGGTGGTAAC
GGCGCAGTGGCGGTTTTCATGGCTTGTTATGACTGTTTTTTTGGGGTACAGTCTATGCCTCGGGCATCCA
AGCAGCAAGCGCGTTACGCCGTGGGTCGATGTTTGATGTTATGGAGCAGCAACGATGTTACGCAGCAGGG
CAGTCGCCCTAAAACAAAGTTAAACATTATGAGGGAAGCGGTGATCGCCGAAGTATCGACTCAACTATCA
GAGGTAGTTGGCGTCATCGAGCGCCATCTCGAACCGACGTTGCTGGCCGTACATTTGTACGGCTCCGCAG
TGGATGGCGGCCTGAAGCCACACAGTGATATTGATTTGCTGGTTACGGTGACCGTAAGGCTTGATGAAAC
AACGCGGCGAGCTTTGATCAACGACCTTTTGGAAACTTCGGCTTCCCCTGGAGAGAGCGAGATTCTCCGC
GCTGTAGAAGTCACCATTGTTGTGCACGACGACATCATTCCGTGGCGTTATCCAGCTAAGCGCGAACTGC
AATTTGGAGAATGGCAGCGCAATGACATTCTTGCAGGTATCTTCGAGCCAGCCACGATCGACATTGATCT
GGCTATCTTGCTGACAAAAGCAAGAGAACATAGCGTTGCCTTGGTAGGTCCAGCGGCGGAGGAACTCTTT
GATCCGGTTCCTGAACAGGATCTATTTGAGGCGCTAAATGAAACCTTAACGCTATGGAACTCGCCGCCCG
ACTGGGCTGGCGATGAGCGAAATGTAGTGCTTACGTTGTCCCGCATTTGGTACAGCGCAGTAACCGGCAA
AATCGCGCCGAAGGATGTCGCTGCCGACTGGGCAATGGAGCGCCTGCCGGCCCAGTATCAGCCCGTCATA
CTTGAAGCTAGACAGGCTTATCTTGGACAAGAAGAAGATCGCTTGGCCTCGCGCGCAGATCAGTTGGAAG
AATTTGTCCACTACGTGAAAGGCGAGATCACCAAGGTAGTCGGCAAATAACCCTCGAGCCACCCATGACC
AAAATCCCTTAACGTGAGTTACGCGTCGTTCCACTGAGCGTCAGACCCCGTAGAAAAGATCAAAGGATCT
TCTTGAGATCCTTTTTTTCTGCGCGTAATCTGCTGCTTGCAAACAAAAAAACCACCGCTACCAGCGGTGG
TTTGTTTGCCGGATCAAGAGCTACCAACTCTTTTTCCGAAGGTAACTGGCTTCAGCAGAGCGCAGATACC
AAATACTGTTCTTCTAGTGTAGCCGTAGTTAGGCCACCACTTCAAGAACTCTGTAGCACCGCCTACATAC
CTCGCTCTGCTAATCCTGTTACCAGTGGCTGCTGCCAGTGGCGATAAGTCGTGTCTTACCGGGTTGGACT
CAAGACGATAGTTACCGGATAAGGCGCAGCGGTCGGGCTGAACGGGGGGTTCGTGCACACAGCCCAGCTT
GGAGCGAACGACCTACACCGAACTGAGATACCTACAGCGTGAGCTATGAGAAAGCGCCACGCTTCCCGAA
GGGAGAAAGGCGGACAGGTATCCGGTAAGCGGCAGGGTCGGAACAGGAGAGCGCACGAGGGAGCTTCCAG
GGGGAAACGCCTGGTATCTTTATAGTCCTGTCGGGTTTCGCCACCTCTGACTTGAGCGTCGATTTTTGTG
ATGCTCGTCAGGGGGGCGGAGCCTATGGAAAAACGCCAGCAACGCGGCCTTTTTACGGTTCCTGGCCTTT
TGCTGGCCTTTTGCTCACATGTTCTTTCCTGCGTTATCCCCTGATTCTGTGGATAACCGTATTACCGCCT
TTGAGTGAGCTGATACCGCTCGCCGCAGCCGAACGACCGAGCGCAGCGAGTCAGTGAGCGAGGAAGCGGA
AGAGCGCCCAATACGCAAACCGCCTCTCCCCGCGCGTTGGCCGATTCATTAATGCAGCTGGCACGACAGG
TTTCCCGACTGGAAAGCGGGCAGTGAGCGCAACGCAATTAATACGCGTACCGCTAGCCAGGAAGAGTTTG
TAGAAACGCAAAAAGGCCATCCGTCAGGATGGCCTTCTGCTTAGTTTGATGCCTGGCAGTTTATGGCGGG
CGTCCTGCCCGCCACCCTCCGGGCCGTTGCTTCACAACGTTCAAATCCGCTCCCGGCGG
